Addgene plasmid #230539: AiP1606 - pAAV-AiE2273m-minBG-SYFP2-WPRE3-BGHpA
Purpose: AiE2273m is an enhancer sequence, designed to drive AAV-mediated transgene expression in specific populations of brain cells
Depositing lab: Allen Institute for Brain Science & Bosiljka Tasic. Depositing organization: Allen Institute. Publication: A suite of enhancer AAVs and transgenic mouse lines for genetic access to cortical cell types. Ben-Simon Y, Hooper M, Narayan S, Daigle TL, Dwivedi D, Way SW, Oster A, Stafford DA, Mich JK, Taormina MJ, Martinez RA, Opitz-Araya X, Roth JR, Alexander JR, Allen S, Amster A, Arbuckle J, Ayala A, Baker PM, Bakken TE, Barcelli T, Barta S, Bendrick J, Bertagnolli D, Bielstein C, Bishwakarma P, Bowlus J, Boyer G, Brouner K, Casian B, Casper T, Chakka AB, Chakrabarty R, Chance RK, Chavan S, Clark M, Colbert K, Collman F, Daniel S, Departee M, DiValentin P, Donadio N, Dotson N, Egdorf T, Fliss T, Gabitto M, Garcia J, Gary A, Gasperini M, Gloe J, Goldy J, Gore BB, Graybuck L, Greisman N, Haeseleer F, Halterman C, Haradon Z, Hastings SD, Helback O, Ho W, Hockemeyer D, Huang C, Huff S, Hunker A, Johansen N, Jones D, Juneau Z, Kalmbach B, Kannan M, Khem S, Kussick E, Kutsal R, Larsen R, Lee C, Lee AY, Leibly M, Lenz GH, Li S, Liang E, Lusk N, Madigan Z, Malloy J, Malone J, McCue R, Melchor J, Mollenkopf T, Moosman S, Morin E, Newman D, Ng L, Ngo K, Omstead V, Otto S, Oyama A, Pena N, Pham T, Phillips E, Pom CA, Potekhina L, Ransford S, Ray PL, Rette D, Reynoldson C, Rimorin C, Rocha D, Ruiz A, Sanchez REA, Sawyer L, Sedeno-Cortes A, Sevigny JP, Shapovalova N, Shepard N, Shulga L, Sigler AR, Siverts L, Soliman S, Somasundaram S, Staats B, Stewart K, Szelenyi E, Tieu M, Trader C, Tran A, van Velthoven CTJ, Walker M, Wang Y, Weed N, Wirthlin M, Wood T, Wynalda B, Yao Z, Zhou T, Ariza J, Dee N, Reding M, Ronellenfitch K, Mufti S, Sunkin SM, Smith KA, Esposito L, Waters J, Thyagarajan B, Yao S, Lein ES, Zeng H, Levi BP, Ngai J, Ting JT, Tasic B. Cell. 2025 May 16:S0092-8674(25)00513-6. doi: 10.1016/j.cell.2025.05.002. PubMed 40403729.
Backbone
  Vector backbone: pAAV2
  Vector type: AAV
Growth in bacteria
  Bacterial resistance: Ampicillin, 100 μg/mL
  Growth temperature: 37°C
  Growth strain: NEB Stable
  Copy number: High Copy
Gene/Insert
  Gene/Insert name: SYFP2
  Species: Synthetic
  Promoter: minBG
  Cloning method: Gibson Cloning
Terms and licenses: Academic/Nonprofit Terms; Industry Terms: Not Available to Industry
How to cite: AiP1606 - pAAV-AiE2273m-minBG-SYFP2-WPRE3-BGHpA was a gift from Allen Institute for Brain Science & Bosiljka Tasic (Addgene plasmid # 230539 ; http://n2t.net/addgene:230539 ; RRID:Addgene_230539)
