[The description below was written by a language model from this plasmid's Addgene catalogue record and pLannotate feature annotations shown in this document.]
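Description:
AiP1606 - pAAV-AiE2273m-minBG-SYFP2-WPRE3-BGHpA is an adeno-associated virus transfer plasmid of about 4.7 kb built on a pAAV2 backbone, used to package recombinant AAV that reports the activity of a candidate brain cell type enhancer. In bacteria it replicates from a high-copy ColE1/pUC-type origin and is selected with ampicillin through the bla (AmpR) gene and its promoter. The backbone also carries an f1 phage origin and small remnants of pBR322 bom and rop sequence. The record lists a recombination-deficient growth strain, a common choice for keeping the repeat-rich ITRs intact.

The payload lies between AAV2 inverted terminal repeats, which provide the cis signals for genome replication and encapsidation. The downstream ITR is annotated in full, while the upstream one is detected only as two short fragments. Between the upstream ITR and the reporter is an unannotated stretch that, going by the construct name and the catalogue promoter field, should hold the AiE2273m enhancer followed by the minBG minimal promoter, generally understood as a minimal beta-globin promoter. On its own such a minimal promoter gives little expression, so transcription depends on the enhancer and is restricted to cells where the enhancer is active. The reporter is SYFP2, a monomeric, rapidly maturing yellow fluorescent protein derived from Aequorea victoria. It is followed by WPRE3, a shortened woodchuck hepatitis virus posttranscriptional element that appears as two WPRE fragments and boosts transcript expression while saving packaging space, and then by the bovine growth hormone polyadenylation signal.

The stated purpose is enhancer-driven, AAV-mediated transgene expression in specific populations of brain cells. The record does not say which cell population AiE2273m targets.
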