Features (pLannotate 1.2.2; 14 found; start..end, strand, type, name):
     12..39      +  repeat_region  AAV2 ITR (fragment): inverted terminal repeat of adeno-associated virus serotype 2 inverted
     68..95      +  repeat_region  AAV2 ITR (fragment): inverted terminal repeat of adeno-associated virus serotype 2 inverted
    726..1442    +  CDS            SYFP2: SYFP2 is a basic (constitutively fluorescent) yellow fluorescent protein published in 2006, derived from Aequorea victoria. It is reported to be a very rapidly-maturing monomer with moderate acid sensitivity.
   1482..1639    +  misc_feature   WPRE (fragment): woodchuck hepatitis virus posttranscriptional regulatory element
   1645..1725    +  misc_feature   WPRE (fragment): woodchuck hepatitis virus posttranscriptional regulatory element
   1742..1853    +  polyA_signal   bGH poly(A) signal: bovine growth hormone polyadenylation signal
   1971..2111    +  repeat_region  AAV2 ITR: inverted terminal repeat of adeno-associated virus serotype 2 inverted
   2116..2167    -  misc_feature   bom (fragment): basis of mobility region from pBR322
   2186..2641    +  rep_origin     f1 ori (sequence partly withheld): f1 bacteriophage origin of replication; arrow indicates direction of (+) strand synthesis
   2642..2691    -  misc_feature   bom (fragment): basis of mobility region from pBR322
   2793..2828    -  CDS            rop (fragment): Rop protein, which maintains plasmids at low copy number; rop
   2923..3027    +  promoter       AmpR promoter: bla
   3028..3888    +  CDS            AmpR: β-lactamase; bla; confers resistance to ampicillin, carbenicillin, and related antibiotics
   4059..4647    +  rep_origin     ori: high-copy-number ColE1/pMB1/pBR322/pUC origin of replication
>Addgene plasmid #230539 | AiP1606 - pAAV-AiE2273m-minBG-SYFP2-WPRE3-BGHpA | addgene full sequence | sequence record 461980 | Addgene NGS Result
CCTGCAGGCAGCTGCGCGCTCGCTCGCTCACTGAGGCCGCCCGGGCGTCGGGCGACCTTTGGTCGCCCGG
CCTCAGTGAGCGAGCGAGCGCGCAGAGAGGGAGTGGCCAACTCCATCACTAGGGGTTCCTGCGGCCGCAC
GCGTTGTAAGAGTAATAATCGCCGGCGCGTTCATAACCCTTTACTACATATCTTTCCCTAAAAGTTAGTC
TTCTGTTTTCATCCGTAGACTAGATGGATTTGTTCCCTGCACACACCAGTAGAAGAGAGTCAGGAACACA
GCTCTGTCATTAGGATCTCTGCCGAGTAGCTTACCCAGGAAACAGCCTGAGACAACACTTGCTTGTTAAA
TCTTTACTGGGGTGATGGGTTGTTCTAGGAAAGCAGAGAGGAACCACGTGGAAATGAAAATACAAGGCCT
GCAGGGGCAAATAGCCTGGGATTCTTCAGCAAACACAGCTGGTTGCTTAGCTCTAGGAGGCCGGGGTGGA
CGGACCTGCAGCACAGACCTGGCTGAGAGAGCAGCTTCCTCGGGATGTTGGCTCTAGCACCCAGCAGGGA
CCACGAGGTGACTCAGTCTCTATGTTAGAGTAGAGGGTTTAGAAGCCTGGAGACAATGCGCCGGCGGAGC
TCGGGCTGGGCATAAAAGTCAGGGCAGAGCCATCTATTGCTTACATTTGCTTCTGGGATCCAGATCTTTC
GAAGCTAGCGCTACCGGTCGCCACCATGGTGAGCAAGGGCGAGGAGCTGTTCACCGGGGTGGTGCCCATC
CTGGTCGAGCTGGACGGCGACGTAAACGGCCACAAGTTCAGCGTGTCCGGCGAGGGCGAGGGCGATGCCA
CCTACGGCAAGCTGACCCTGAAGCTGATCTGCACCACCGGCAAGCTGCCCGTGCCCTGGCCCACCCTCGT
GACCACCCTGGGCTACGGCGTGCAGTGCTTCGCCCGCTACCCCGACCACATGAAGCAGCACGACTTCTTC
AAGTCCGCCATGCCCGAAGGCTACGTCCAGGAGCGCACCATCTTCTTCAAGGACGACGGCAACTACAAGA
CCCGCGCCGAGGTGAAGTTCGAGGGCGACACCCTGGTGAACCGCATCGAGCTGAAGGGCATCGACTTCAA
GGAGGACGGCAACATCCTGGGGCACAAGCTGGAGTACAACTACAACAGCCACAACGTCTATATCACCGCC
GACAAGCAGAAGAACGGCATCAAGGCCAACTTCAAGATCCGCCACAACATCGAGGACGGCGGCGTGCAGC
TCGCCGACCACTACCAGCAGAACACCCCCATCGGCGACGGCCCCGTGCTGCTGCCCGACAACCACTACCT
GAGCTACCAGTCCAAGCTGAGCAAAGACCCCAACGAGAAGCGCGATCACATGGTCCTGCTGGAGTTCGTG
ACCGCCGCCGGGATCACTCTCGGCATGGACGAGCTGTACAAGTAAGTCGACGGCGCGCCGCGGCCGCGAA
TTCGATATCATAATCAACCTCTGGATTACAAAATTTGTGAAAGATTGACTGGTATTCTTAACTATGTTGC
TCCTTTTACGCTATGTGGATACGCTGCTTTAATGCCTTTGTATCATGCTATTGCTTCCCGTATGGCTTTC
ATTTTCTCCTCCTTGTATAAATCCTGGTTAGTTCTTGCCACGGCGGAACTCATCGCCGCCTGCCTTGCCC
GCTGCTGGACAGGGGCTCGGCTGTTGGGCACTGACAATTCCGTGGCTCGAGAGATCTTCGACTGTGCCTT
CTAGTTGCCAGCCATCTGTTGTTTGCCCCTCCCCCGTGCCTTCCTTGACCCTGGAAGGTGCCACTCCCAC
TGTCCTTTCCTAATAAAATGAGGAAATTGCATCGCATTGTCTGAGTAGGTGTCATTCTATTCTGGGGGGT
GGGGTGGGGCAGGACAGCAAGGGGGAGGATTGGGAAGACAATAGCAGGCATGAGATCTCACGTGCGGACC
GAGCGGCCGCAGGAACCCCTAGTGATGGAGTTGGCCACTCCCTCTCTGCGCGCTCGCTCGCTCACTGAGG
CCGGGCGACCAAAGGTCGCCCGACGCCCGGGCTTTGCCCGGGCGGCCTCAGTGAGCGAGCGAGCGCGCAG
CTGCCTGCAGGGGCGCCTGATGCGGTATTTTCTCCTTACGCATCTGTGCGGTATTTCACACCGCATA
[95 nt withheld, positions 2168-2262]
T
[46 nt withheld, positions 2264-2309]
C
[141 nt withheld, positions 2311-2451]
CCTTTGACGTTGGAGTCCACGTTCTTT
[37 nt withheld, positions 2479-2515]
ACTCTATCTCGGGCTATTCTTTTGATTTATAAGGGATTTTGCCGATTTCGGTCTATTGGTTAAAAAATGA
GCTGATTTAACAAAAATTTAACGCGAATTTTAACAAAATATTAACGTTTACAATTTTATGGTGCACTCTC
AGTACAATCTGCTCTGATGCCGCATAGTTAAGCCAGCCCCGACACCCGCCAACACCCGCTGACGCGCCCT
GACGGGCTTGTCTGCTCCCGGCATCCGCTTACAGACAAGCTGTGACCGTCTCCGGGAGCTGCATGTGTCA
GAGGTTTTCACCGTCATCACCGAAACGCGCGAGACGAAAGGGCCTCGTGATACGCCTATTTTTATAGGTT
AATGTCATGATAATAATGGTTTCTTAGACGTCAGGTGGCACTTTTCGGGGAAATGTGCGCGGAACCCCTA
TTTGTTTATTTTTCTAAATACATTCAAATATGTATCCGCTCATGAGACAATAACCCTGATAAATGCTTCA
ATAATATTGAAAAAGGAAGAGTATGAGTATTCAACATTTCCGTGTCGCCCTTATTCCCTTTTTTGCGGCA
TTTTGCCTTCCTGTTTTTGCTCACCCAGAAACGCTGGTGAAAGTAAAAGATGCTGAAGATCAGTTGGGTG
CACGAGTGGGTTACATCGAACTGGATCTCAACAGCGGTAAGATCCTTGAGAGTTTTCGCCCCGAAGAACG
TTTTCCAATGATGAGCACTTTTAAAGTTCTGCTATGTGGCGCGGTATTATCCCGTATTGACGCCGGGCAA
GAGCAACTCGGTCGCCGCATACACTATTCTCAGAATGACTTGGTTGAGTACTCACCAGTCACAGAAAAGC
ATCTTACGGATGGCATGACAGTAAGAGAATTATGCAGTGCTGCCATAACCATGAGTGATAACACTGCGGC
CAACTTACTTCTGACAACGATCGGAGGACCGAAGGAGCTAACCGCTTTTTTGCACAACATGGGGGATCAT
GTAACTCGCCTTGATCGTTGGGAACCGGAGCTGAATGAAGCCATACCAAACGACGAGCGTGACACCACGA
TGCCTGTAGCAATGGCAACAACGTTGCGCAAACTATTAACTGGCGAACTACTTACTCTAGCTTCCCGGCA
ACAATTAATAGACTGGATGGAGGCGGATAAAGTTGCAGGACCACTTCTGCGCTCGGCCCTTCCGGCTGGC
TGGTTTATTGCTGATAAATCTGGAGCCGGTGAGCGTGGGTCTCGCGGTATCATTGCAGCACTGGGGCCAG
ATGGTAAGCCCTCCCGTATCGTAGTTATCTACACGACGGGGAGTCAGGCAACTATGGATGAACGAAATAG
ACAGATCGCTGAGATAGGTGCCTCACTGATTAAGCATTGGTAACTGTCAGACCAAGTTTACTCATATATA
CTTTAGATTGATTTAAAACTTCATTTTTAATTTAAAAGGATCTAGGTGAAGATCCTTTTTGATAATCTCA
TGACCAAAATCCCTTAACGTGAGTTTTCGTTCCACTGAGCGTCAGACCCCGTAGAAAAGATCAAAGGATC
TTCTTGAGATCCTTTTTTTCTGCGCGTAATCTGCTGCTTGCAAACAAAAAAACCACCGCTACCAGCGGTG
GTTTGTTTGCCGGATCAAGAGCTACCAACTCTTTTTCCGAAGGTAACTGGCTTCAGCAGAGCGCAGATAC
CAAATACTGTTCTTCTAGTGTAGCCGTAGTTAGGCCACCACTTCAAGAACTCTGTAGCACCGCCTACATA
CCTCGCTCTGCTAATCCTGTTACCAGTGGCTGCTGCCAGTGGCGATAAGTCGTGTCTTACCGGGTTGGAC
TCAAGACGATAGTTACCGGATAAGGCGCAGCGGTCGGGCTGAACGGGGGGTTCGTGCACACAGCCCAGCT
TGGAGCGAACGACCTACACCGAACTGAGATACCTACAGCGTGAGCTATGAGAAAGCGCCACGCTTCCCGA
AGGGAGAAAGGCGGACAGGTATCCGGTAAGCGGCAGGGTCGGAACAGGAGAGCGCACGAGGGAGCTTCCA
GGGGGAAACGCCTGGTATCTTTATAGTCCTGTCGGGTTTCGCCACCTCTGACTTGAGCGTCGATTTTTGT
GATGCTCGTCAGGGGGGCGGAGCCTATGGAAAAACGCCAGCAACGCGGCCTTTTTACGGTTCCTGGCCTT
TTGCTGGCCTTTTGCTCACATGT
